>Addgene plasmid #219085 | SFFV-FOXM1-Brd 115 | addgene full sequence | sequence record 448906 | Addgene NGS Result
ATTTATGCAGAGGCCGAGGCCGCCTCGGCCTCTGAGCTATTCCAGAAGTAGTGAGGAGGCTTTTTTGGAG
GCCTAGGGACGTACCCAATTCGCCCTATAGTGAGTCGTATTACGCGCGCTCACTGGCCGTCGTTTTACAA
CGTCGTGACTGGGAAAACCCTGGCGTTACCCAACTTAATCGCCTTGCAGCACATCCCCCTTTCGCCAGCT
GGCGTAATAGCGAAGAGGCCCGCACCGATCGCCCTTCCCAACAGTTGCGCAGCCTGAATGGCGAATGGG
[124 nt withheld, positions 280-403]
C
[91 nt withheld, positions 405-495]
A
[49 nt withheld, positions 497-545]
CCTTTGACGTTGGAGTCCACGTTCTTT
[37 nt withheld, positions 573-609]
ACCCTATCTCGGTCTATTCTTTTGATTTATAAGGGATTTTGCCGATTTCGGCCTATTGGTTAAAAAATGA
GCTGATTTAACAAAAATTTAACGCGAATTTTAACAAAATATTAACGCTTACAATTTAGGTGGCACTTTTC
GGGGAAATGTGCGCGGAACCCCTATTTGTTTATTTTTCTAAATACATTCAAATATGTATCCGCTCATGAG
ACAATAACCCTGATAAATGCTTCAATAATATTGAAAAAGGAAGAGTATGAGTATTCAACATTTCCGTGTC
GCCCTTATTCCCTTTTTTGCGGCATTTTGCCTTCCTGTTTTTGCTCACCCAGAAACGCTGGTGAAAGTAA
AAGATGCTGAAGATCAGTTGGGTGCACGAGTGGGTTACATCGAACTGGATCTCAACAGCGGTAAGATCCT
TGAGAGTTTTCGCCCCGAAGAACGTTTTCCAATGATGAGCACTTTTAAAGTTCTGCTATGTGGCGCGGTA
TTATCCCGTATTGACGCCGGGCAAGAGCAACTCGGTCGCCGCATACACTATTCTCAGAATGACTTGGTTG
AGTACTCACCAGTCACAGAAAAGCATCTTACGGATGGCATGACAGTAAGAGAATTATGCAGTGCTGCCAT
AACCATGAGTGATAACACTGCGGCCAACTTACTTCTGACAACGATCGGAGGACCGAAGGAGCTAACCGCT
TTTTTGCACAACATGGGGGATCATGTAACTCGCCTTGATCGTTGGGAACCGGAGCTGAATGAAGCCATAC
CAAACGACGAGCGTGACACCACGATGCCTGTAGCAATGGCAACAACGTTGCGCAAACTATTAACTGGCGA
ACTACTTACTCTAGCTTCCCGGCAACAATTAATAGACTGGATGGAGGCGGATAAAGTTGCAGGACCACTT
CTGCGCTCGGCCCTTCCGGCTGGCTGGTTTATTGCTGATAAATCTGGAGCCGGTGAGCGTGGGTCTCGCG
GTATCATTGCAGCACTGGGGCCAGATGGTAAGCCCTCCCGTATCGTAGTTATCTACACGACGGGGAGTCA
GGCAACTATGGATGAACGAAATAGACAGATCGCTGAGATAGGTGCCTCACTGATTAAGCATTGGTAACTG
TCAGACCAAGTTTACTCATATATACTTTAGATTGATTTAAAACTTCATTTTTAATTTAAAAGGATCTAGG
TGAAGATCCTTTTTGATAATCTCATGACCAAAATCCCTTAACGTGAGTTTTCGTTCCACTGAGCGTCAGA
CCCCGTAGAAAAGATCAAAGGATCTTCTTGAGATCCTTTTTTTCTGCGCGTAATCTGCTGCTTGCAAACA
AAAAAACCACCGCTACCAGCGGTGGTTTGTTTGCCGGATCAAGAGCTACCAACTCTTTTTCCGAAGGTAA
CTGGCTTCAGCAGAGCGCAGATACCAAATACTGTTCTTCTAGTGTAGCCGTAGTTAGGCCACCACTTCAA
GAACTCTGTAGCACCGCCTACATACCTCGCTCTGCTAATCCTGTTACCAGTGGCTGCTGCCAGTGGCGAT
AAGTCGTGTCTTACCGGGTTGGACTCAAGACGATAGTTACCGGATAAGGCGCAGCGGTCGGGCTGAACGG
GGGGTTCGTGCACACAGCCCAGCTTGGAGCGAACGACCTACACCGAACTGAGATACCTACAGCGTGAGCT
ATGAGAAAGCGCCACGCTTCCCGAAGGGAGAAAGGCGGACAGGTATCCGGTAAGCGGCAGGGTCGGAACA
GGAGAGCGCACGAGGGAGCTTCCAGGGGGAAACGCCTGGTATCTTTATAGTCCTGTCGGGTTTCGCCACC
TCTGACTTGAGCGTCGATTTTTGTGATGCTCGTCAGGGGGGCGGAGCCTATGGAAAAACGCCAGCAACGC
GGCCTTTTTACGGTTCCTGGCCTTTTGCTGGCCTTTTGCTCACATGTTCTTTCCTGCGTTATCCCCTGAT
TCTGTGGATAACCGTATTACCGCCTTTGAGTGAGCTGATACCGCTCGCCGCAGCCGAACGACCGAGCGCA
GCGAGTCAGTGAGCGAGGAAGCGGAAGAGCGCCCAATACGCAAACCGCCTCTCCCCGCGCGTTGGCCGAT
TCATTAATGCAGCTGGCACGACAGGTTTCCCGACTGGAAAGCGGGCAGTGAGCGCAACGCAATTAATGTG
AGTTAGCTCACTCATTAGGCACCCCAGGCTTTACACTTTATGCTTCCGGCTCGTATGTTGTGTGGAATTG
TGAGCGGATAACAATTTCACACAGGAAACAGCTATGACCATGATTACGCCAAGCGCGCAATTAACCCTCA
CTAAAGGGAACAAAAGCTGGAGCTGCAAGCTTAATGTAGTCTTATGCAATACTCTTGTAGTCTTGCAACA
TGGTAACGATGAGTTAGCAACATGCCTTACAAGGAGAGAAAAAGCACCGTGCATGCCGATTGGTGGAAGT
AAGGTGGTACGATCGTGCCTTATTAGGAAGGCAACAGACGGGTCTGACATGGATTGGACGAACCACTGAA
TTGCCGCATTGCAGAGATATTGTATTTAAGTGCCTAGCTCGATACATAAACGGGTCTCTCTGGTTAGACC
AGATCTGAGCCTGGGAGCTCTCTGGCTAACTAGGGAACCCACTGCTTAAGCCTCAATAAAGCTTGCCTTG
AGTGCTTCAAGTAGTGTGTGCCCGTCTGTTGTGTGACTCTGGTAACTAGAGATCCCTCAGACCCTTTTAG
TCAGTGTGGAAAATCTCTAGCAGTGGCGCCCGAACAGGGACTTGAAAGCGAAAGGGAAACCAGAGGAGCT
CTCTCGACGCAGGACTCGGCTTGCTGAAGCGCGCACGGCAAGAGGCGAGGGGCGGCGACTGGTGAGTACG
CCAAAAATTTTGACTAGCGGAGGCTAGAAGGAGAGAGATGGGTGCGAGAGCGTCAGTATTAAGCGGGGGA
GAATTAGATCGCGATGGGAAAAAATTCGGTTAAGGCCAGGGGGAAAGAAAAAATATAAATTAAAACATAT
AGTATGGGCAAGCAGGGAGCTAGAACGATTCGCAGTTAATCCTGGCCTGTTAGAAACATCAGAAGGCTGT
AGACAAATACTGGGACAGCTACAACCATCCCTTCAGACAGGATCAGAAGAACTTAGATCATTATATAATA
CAGTAGCAACCCTCTATTGTGTGCATCAAAGGATAGAGATAAAAGACACCAAGGAAGCTTTAGACAAGAT
AGAGGAAGAGCAAAACAAAAGTAAGACCACCGCACAGCAAGCGGCCGCTGATCTTCAGACCTGGAGGAGG
AGATATGAGGGACAATTGGAGAAGTGAATTATATAAATATAAAGTAGTAAAAATTGAACCATTAGGAGTA
GCACCCACCAAGGCAAAGAGAAGAGTGGTGCAGAGAGAAAAAAGAGCAGTGGGAATAGGAGCTTTGTTCC
TTGGGTTCTTGGGAGCAGCAGGAAGCACTATGGGCGCAGCGTCAATGACGCTGACGGTACAGGCCAGACA
ATTATTGTCTGGTATAGTGCAGCAGCAGAACAATTTGCTGAGGGCTATTGAGGCGCAACAGCATCTGTTG
CAACTCACAGTCTGGGGCATCAAGCAGCTCCAGGCAAGAATCCTGGCTGTGGAAAGATACCTAAAGGATC
AACAGCTCCTGGGGATTTGGGGTTGCTCTGGAAAACTCATTTGCACCACTGCTGTGCCTTGGAATGCTAG
TTGGAGTAATAAATCTCTGGAACAGATTTGGAATCACACGACCTGGATGGAGTGGGACAGAGAAATTAAC
AATTACACAAGCTTAATACACTCCTTAATTGAAGAATCGCAAAACCAGCAAGAAAAGAATGAACAAGAAT
TATTGGAATTAGATAAATGGGCAAGTTTGTGGAATTGGTTTAACATAACAAATTGGCTGTGGTATATAAA
ATTATTCATAATGATAGTAGGAGGCTTGGTAGGTTTAAGAATAGTTTTTGCTGTACTTTCTATAGTGAAT
AGAGTTAGGCAGGGATATTCACCATTATCGTTTCAGACCCACCTCCCAACCCCGAGGGGACCCGACAGGC
CCGAAGGAATAGAAGAAGAAGGTGGAGAGAGAGACAGAGACAGATCCATTCGATTAGTGAACGGATCTCG
ACGGTATCGGTTAACTTTTAAAAGAAAAGGGGGGATTGGGGGGTACAGTGCAGGGGAAAGAATAGTAGAC
ATAATAGCAACAGACATACAAACTAAAGAATTACAAAAACAAATTACAAAAATTCAAAATTTTATCGATC
ACGAGACTAGCCTCGAGCTGGCTGCAGTAACGCCATTTTGCAAGGCATGGAAAAATACCAAACCAAGAAT
AGAGAAGTTCAGATCAAGGGCGGGTACATGAAAATAGCTAACGTTGGGCCAAACAGGATATCTGCGGTGA
GCAGTTTCGGCCCCGGCCCGGGGCCAAGAACAGATGGTCACCGCAGTTTCGGCCCCGGCCCGAGGCCAAG
AACAGATGGTCCCCAGATATGGCCCAACCCTCAGCAGTTTCTTAAGACCCATCAGATGTTTCCAGGCTCC
CCCAAGGACCTGAAATGACCCTGCGCCTTATTTGAATTAACCAATCAGCCTGCTTCTCGCTTCTGTTCGC
GCGCTTCTGCTTCCCGAGCTCTATAAAAGAGCTCACAACCCCTCACTCGGCGCGCCAGTCCTCCGACAGA
CTGAGTCGGCCGGTCGAATCAAGCTTATCGATACCGTCGACGGATCCGCTAGCCCGCGGTTCGAAATGAA
AACTAGCCCCCGTCGGCCACTGATTCTCAAAAGACGGAGGCTGCCCCTTCCTGTTCAAAATGCCCCAAGT
GAAACATCAGAGGAGGAACCTAAGAGATCCCCTGCCCAACAGGAGTCTAATCAAGCAGAGGCCTCCAAGG
AAGTGGCAGAGTCCAACTCTTGCAAGTTTCCAGCTGGGATCAAGATTATTAACCACCCCACCATGCCCAA
CACGCAAGTAGTGGCCATCCCCAACAATGCTAATATTCACAGCATCATCACAGCACTGACTGCCAAGGGA
AAAGAGAGTGGCAGTAGTGGGCCCAACAAATTCATCCTCATCAGCTGTGGGGGAGCCCCAACTCAGCCTC
CAGGACTCCGGCCTCAAACCCAAACCAGCTATGATGCCAAAAGGACAGAAGTGACCCTGGAGACCTTGGG
ACCAAAACCTGCAGCTAGGGATGTGAATCTTCCTAGACCACCTGGAGCCCTTTGCGAGCAGAAACGGGAG
ACCTGTGCAGATGGTGAGGCAGCAGGCTGCACTATCAACAATAGCCTATCCAACATCCAGTGGCTTCGAA
AGATGAGTTCTGATGGACTGGGCTCCCGCAGCATCAAGCAAGAGATGGAGGAAAAGGAGAATTGTCACCT
GGAGCAGCGACAGGTTAAGGTTGAGGAGCCTTCGAGACCATCAGCGTCCTGGCAGAACTCTGTGTCTGAG
CGGCCACCCTACTCTTACATGGCCATGATACAATTCGCCATCAACAGCACTGAGAGGAAGCGCATGACTT
TGAAAGACATCTATACGTGGATTGAGGACCACTTTCCCTACTTTAAGCACATTGCCAAGCCAGGCTGGAA
GAACTCCATCCGCCACAACCTTTCCCTGCACGACATGTTTGTCCGGGAGACGTCTGCCAATGGCAAGGTC
TCCTTCTGGACCATTCACCCCAGTGCCAACCGCTACTTGACATTGGACCAGGTGTTTAAGCAGCAGAAAC
GACCGAATCCAGAGCTCCGCCGGAACATGACCATCAAAACCGAACTCCCCCTGGGCGCACGGCGGAAGAT
GAAGCCACTGCTACCACGGGTCAGCTCATACCTGGTACCTATCCAGTTCCCGGTGAACCAGTCACTGGTG
TTGCAGCCCTCGGTGAAGGTGCCATTGCCCCTGGCGGCTTCCCTCATGAGCTCAGAGCTTGCCCGCCATA
GCAAGCGAGTCCGCATTGCCCCCAAGGTGCTGCTAGCTGAGGAGGGGATAGCTCCTCTTTCTTCTGCAGG
ACCAGGGAAAGAGGAGAAACTCCTGTTTGGAGAAGGGTTTTCTCCTTTGCTTCCAGTTCAGACTATCAAG
GAGGAAGAAATCCAGCCTGGGGAGGAAATGCCACACTTAGCGAGACCCATCAAAGTGGAGAGCCCTCCCT
TGGAAGAGTGGCCCTCCCCGGCCCCATCTTTCAAAGAGGAATCATCTCACTCCTGGGAGGATTCGTCCCA
ATCTCCCACCCCAAGACCCAAGAAGTCCTACAGTGGGCTTAGGTCCCCAACCCGGTGTGTCTCGGAAATG
CTTGTGATTCAACACAGGGAGAGGAGGGAGAGGAGCCGGTCTCGGAGAAAACAGCATCTACTGCCTCCCT
GTGTGGATGAGCCGGAGCTGCTCTTCTCAGAGGGGCCCAGTACTTCCCGCTGGGCCGCAGAGCTCCCGTT
CCCAGCAGACTCCTCTGACCCTGCCTCCCAGCTCAGCTACTCCCAGGAAGTGGGAGGACCTTTTAAGACA
CCCATTAAGGAAACGCTGCCCATCTCCTCCACCCCGAGCAAATCTGTCCTCCCCAGAACCCCTGAATCCT
GGAGGCTCACGCCCCCAGCCAAAGTAGGGGGACTGGATTTCAGCCCAGTACAAACCTCCCAGGGTGCCTC
TGACCCCTTGCCTGACCCCCTGGGGCTGATGGATCTCAGCACCACTCCCTTGCAAAGTGCTCCCCCCCTT
GAATCACCGCAAAGGCTCCTCAGTTCAGAACCCTTAGACCTCATCTCCGTCCCCTTTGGCAACTCTTCTC
CCTCAGATATAGACGTCCCCAAGCCAGGCTCCCCGGAGCCACAGGTTTCTGGCCTTGCAGCCAATCGTTC
TCTGACAGAAGGCCTGGTCCTGGACACAATGAATGACAGCCTCAGCAAGATCCTGCTGGACATCAGCTTT
CCTGGCCTGGACGAGGACCCACTGGGCCCTGACAACATCAACTGGTCCCAGTTTATTCCTGAGCTACAGT
AGACCGGTCGGATCCCCCGGGCTGCAGGAATTCGAGCATCTTACCGCCATTTATTCCCATATTTGTTCTG
TTTTTCTTGATTTGGGTATACATTTAAATGTTAATAAAACAAAATGGTGGGGCAATCATTTACATTTTTA
GGGATATGTAATTACTAGTTCAGGTGTATTGCCACAAGACAAACATGTTAAGAAACTTTCCCGTTATTTA
CGCTCTGTTCCTGTTAATCAACCTCTGGATTACAAAATTTGTGAAAGATTGACTGATATTCTTAACTATG
TTGCTCCTTTTACGCTGTGTGGATATGCTGCTTTAATGCCTCTGTATCATGCTATTGCTTCCCGTACGGC
TTTCGTTTTCTCCTCCTTGTATAAATCCTGGTTGCTGTCTCTTTATGAGGAGTTGTGGCCCGTTGTCCGT
CAACGTGGCGTGGTGTGCTCTGTGTTTGCTGACGCAACCCCCACTGGCTGGGGCATTGCCACCACCTGTC
AACTCCTTTCTGGGACTTTCGCTTTCCCCCTCCCGATCGCCACGGCAGAACTCATCGCCGCCTGCCTTGC
CCGCTGCTGGACAGGGGCTAGGTTGCTGGGCACTGATAATTCCGTGGTGTTGTCGGGGAAGCTGACGTCC
TTTGCAATTCGATATCAAGCTGTACCTTCTAGATGTACATTTAATCAAGCGCTTCTAGACCAATGACTTA
CAAGGCAGCTGTAGATCTTAGCCACTTTTTAAAAGAAAAGGGGGGACTGGAAGGGCTAATTCACTCCCAA
CGAAGACAAGATCTGCTTTTTGCTTGTACTGGGTCTCTCTGGTTAGACCAGATCTGAGCCTGGGAGCTCT
CTGGCTAACTAGGGAACCCACTGCTTAAGCCTCAATAAAGCTTGCCTTGAGTGCTTCAAGTAGTGTGTGC
CCGTCTGTTGTGTGACTCTGGTAACTAGAGATCCCTCAGACCCTTTTAGTCAGTGTGGAAAATCTCTAGC
AGTAGTAGTTCATGTCATCTTATTATTCAGTATTTATAACTTGCAAAGAAATGAATATCAGAGAGTGAGA
GGAACTTGTTTATTGCAGCTTATAATGGTTACAAATAAAGCAATAGCATCACAAATTTCACAAATAAAGC
ATTTTTTTCACTGCATTCTAGTTGTGGTTTGTCCAAACTCATCAATGTATCTTATCATGTCTGGCTCTAG
CTATCCCGCCCCTAACTCCGCCCATCCCGCCCCTAACTCCGCCCAGTTCCGCCCATTCTCCGCCCCATGG
CTGACTAATTTTTTTT
Features (pLannotate 1.2.2; 29 found; start..end, strand, type, name):
     94..112     -  promoter       T7 promoter: promoter for bacteriophage T7 RNA polymerase
    120..275     +  CDS            lacZα (fragment): LacZα fragment of β-galactosidase; lacZ fragment
    280..708     +  rep_origin     f1 ori (sequence partly withheld): f1 bacteriophage origin of replication; arrow indicates direction of (+) strand synthesis
    761..865     +  promoter       AmpR promoter: bla
    866..1726    +  CDS            AmpR: β-lactamase; bla; confers resistance to ampicillin, carbenicillin, and related antibiotics
   1897..2485    +  rep_origin     ori: high-copy-number ColE1/pMB1/pBR322/pUC origin of replication
   2668..2760    +  CDS            lacI (fragment): lac repressor; lacI; The lac repressor binds to the lac operator to inhibit transcription in E. coli. This inhibition can be relieved by adding lactose or isopropyl-β-D-thiogalactopyranoside (IPTG).
   2773..2794    +  protein_bind   CAP binding site: CAP binding activates transcription in the presence of cAMP. E. coli catabolite activator protein
   2809..2839    +  promoter       lac promoter: promoter for the E. coli lac operon
   2847..2863    +  protein_bind   lac operator: The lac repressor binds to the lac operator to inhibit transcription in E. coli. This inhibition can be relieved by adding lactose or isopropyl-β-D-thiogalactopyranoside (IPTG). lac repressor encoded by lacI
   2908..2926    +  promoter       T3 promoter: promoter for bacteriophage T3 RNA polymerase
   2954..3180    +  promoter       RSV promoter: Rous sarcoma virus enhancer/promoter
   3181..3361    +  LTR            5' LTR (truncated): truncated 5' long terminal repeat (LTR) from HIV-1
   3408..3533    +  misc_feature   HIV-1 Ψ: packaging signal of human immunodeficiency virus type 1
   3517..3880    +  CDS            HIV-1 gag (fragment): gag protein from human immunodeficiency virus 1; gag
   4026..4259    +  misc_feature   RRE: The Rev response element (RRE) of HIV-1 allows for Rev-dependent mRNA export from the nucleus to the cytoplasm.
   4636..4736    +  CDS            Rev (fragment): human immunodeficiency virus 1 (HIV-1) Rev protein; rev; enhances nuclear export of unspliced and incompletely spliced viral mRNAs
   4755..4872    +  misc_feature   cPPT/CTS: central polypurine tract and central termination sequence of HIV-1
   4906..5307    +  promoter       SFFV promoter: spleen focus-forming virus long terminal repeat (LTR) promoter
   5317..5340    +  misc_feature   MCS (fragment): pBluescript multiple cloning site
   5365..7608    +  CDS            FOXM1: FOXM1_HUMAN - Also known as FKHL16, HFH11, MPP2, WIN. Experimental evidence at protein level: Swiss-Prot protein existence level 1. Transcriptional factor regulating the expression of cell cycle genes essential for DNA replication and mitosis. Plays a role in the control of cell proliferation. Plays also a role in DNA breaks repair participating in the DNA damage checkpoint response. From Homo sapiens (Human).
   7619..7644    +  misc_feature   MCS (fragment): pBluescript multiple cloning site
   7644..7703    +  CDS            S (fragment): HBSAG_WHV6 - Experimental evidence at transcript level: Swiss-Prot protein existence level 2. The middle envelope protein plays an important role in the budding of the virion. It is involved in the induction of budding in a nucleocapsid independent way. In this process the majority of envelope proteins bud to form subviral lipoprotein particles of 22 nm of diameter that do not contain a nucleocapsid (By similarity). From Woodchuck hepatitis B virus (isolate w64/pWS23) (WHV).
   7835..8238    +  misc_feature   WPRE: woodchuck hepatitis virus posttranscriptional regulatory element
   8296..8355    +  CDS            nef (fragment): NEF_HV1Z2 - Experimental evidence at protein level: Swiss-Prot protein existence level 1. Extracellular Nef protein targets CD4(+) T-lymphocytes for apoptosis by interacting with CXCR4 surface receptors. From Human immunodeficiency virus type 1 group M subtype D (isolate Z2/CDC-Z34) (HIV-1).
   8357..8590    +  LTR            3' LTR (ΔU3): self-inactivating 3' long terminal repeat (LTR) from HIV-1
   8662..8783    +  polyA_signal   SV40 poly(A) signal: SV40 polyadenylation signal
   8802..8823    +  rep_origin     SV40 ori (fragment): SV40 origin of replication
   8823..73      +  rep_origin     SV40 ori (across the origin): SV40 origin of replication
