[The description below was written by a language model from this plasmid's Addgene catalogue record and pLannotate feature annotations shown in this document.]
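Description:
SFFV-FOXM1-Brd 115 is a lentiviral expression plasmid built on the SFFV-MCS backbone that carries the human transcription factor FOXM1 together with an assigned DNA barcode. It is propagated in E. coli through a high-copy ColE1/pUC-type origin with ampicillin selection (AmpR, β-lactamase). The bacterial portion also retains pBluescript-derived remnants: an f1 origin, lacZα and lac promoter/operator fragments, and T7 and T3 promoters. No mammalian selection marker or fluorescent reporter is annotated in the feature table.

The viral cassette has a third-generation, self-inactivating layout. An RSV promoter drives a truncated HIV-1 5' LTR, followed by the Ψ packaging signal with a gag fragment, the RRE for Rev-dependent nuclear export of the genomic RNA, and the cPPT/CTS. The cassette ends in a ΔU3 3' LTR, with an SV40 polyadenylation signal and SV40 origin sequences downstream. Within this frame, the spleen focus-forming virus (SFFV) LTR promoter drives the FOXM1 coding sequence of roughly 2.2 kb, which is flanked by multiple cloning site fragments. A WPRE follows to enhance transcript stability and expression. The short "S" and "nef" annotations are most likely incidental homology matches from woodchuck hepatitis virus and HIV-1 sequence next to the WPRE and the 3' LTR.

According to the depositor, the design is SFFV–transcription factor–WPRE–barcode, with the barcode cloned into an XbaI site after the WPRE. The barcode is not annotated as a separate feature. In that position it would be part of the expressed transcript, which should allow the delivered factor to be identified by sequencing. The plasmid belongs to a barcoded transcription factor collection made for combinatorial screening of factors in immune cell reprogramming.
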