Addgene plasmid #219085: SFFV-FOXM1-Brd 115
Purpose: Transcription factor FOXM1 with a specific barcode assigned.
Depositing lab: Filipe Pereira. Depositing organization: Center for Neuroscience and Cell Biology, University of Coimbra. Publication: A combinatorial transcription factor screening platform for immune cell reprogramming. Kurochkin I, Altman AR, Caiado I, Pertiga-Cabral D, Halitzki E, Minaeva M, Zimmermannova O, Henriques-Oliveira L, Klein D, Nair M, Oliveira D, Cajal LR, Knittel R, Feick C, Ringner M, Martin M, Cirovic B, Pires CF, Rosa FF, Sitnicka E, Theis FJ, Pereira CF. Cell Syst. 2026 Jan 21;17(1):101457. doi: 10.1016/j.cels.2025.101457. Epub 2026 Jan 14. PubMed 41539305.
Backbone
  Vector backbone: SFFV-MCS
  Backbone size w/o insert (bp): 6638
  Vector type: Lentiviral
Growth in bacteria
  Bacterial resistance: Ampicillin, 100 μg/mL
  Growth temperature: 37°C
  Growth strain: NEB Stable
  Copy number: High Copy
Gene/Insert
  Gene/Insert name: FOXM1
  Species: H. sapiens (human)
  Insert size (bp): 2247
  Entrez Gene: FOXM1 (a.k.a. FKHL16, FOXM1A, FOXM1B, FOXM1C, HFH-11, HFH11, HNF-3, INS-1, MPHOSPH2, MPP-2, MPP2, PIG29, TRIDENT)
  Promoter: The spleen focus-forming virus (SFFV) promoter
  Cloning method: Restriction Enzyme; 5′ cloning site Bsp119I (not destroyed); 3′ cloning site BstHI (not destroyed)
Terms and licenses: Academic/Nonprofit Terms; Industry Terms: Not Available to Industry
Depositor comments: Barcode sequence cloned into XbaI restriction site. Design of plasmid is as follows: SFFV-[TF sequence]-WPRE-[Barcode sequence].
How to cite: SFFV-FOXM1-Brd 115 was a gift from Filipe Pereira (Addgene plasmid # 219085 ; http://n2t.net/addgene:219085 ; RRID:Addgene_219085)
