>Addgene plasmid #219085 | SFFV-FOXM1-Brd 115 | depositor partial sequence | sequence record 427735 | TF ORF
ATGAAAACTAGCCCCCGTCGGCCACTGATTCTCAAAAGACGGAGGCTGCCCCTTCCTGTTCAAAATGCCC
CAAGTGAAACATCAGAGGAGGAACCTAAGAGATCCCCTGCCCAACAGGAGTCTAATCAAGCAGAGGCCTC
CAAGGAAGTGGCAGAGTCCAACTCTTGCAAGTTTCCAGCTGGGATCAAGATTATTAACCACCCCACCATG
CCCAACACGCAAGTAGTGGCCATCCCCAACAATGCTAATATTCACAGCATCATCACAGCACTGACTGCCA
AGGGAAAAGAGAGTGGCAGTAGTGGGCCCAACAAATTCATCCTCATCAGCTGTGGGGGAGCCCCAACTCA
GCCTCCAGGACTCCGGCCTCAAACCCAAACCAGCTATGATGCCAAAAGGACAGAAGTGACCCTGGAGACC
TTGGGACCAAAACCTGCAGCTAGGGATGTGAATCTTCCTAGACCACCTGGAGCCCTTTGCGAGCAGAAAC
GGGAGACCTGTGCAGATGGTGAGGCAGCAGGCTGCACTATCAACAATAGCCTATCCAACATCCAGTGGCT
TCGAAAGATGAGTTCTGATGGACTGGGCTCCCGCAGCATCAAGCAAGAGATGGAGGAAAAGGAGAATTGT
CACCTGGAGCAGCGACAGGTTAAGGTTGAGGAGCCTTCGAGACCATCAGCGTCCTGGCAGAACTCTGTGT
CTGAGCGGCCACCCTACTCTTACATGGCCATGATACAATTCGCCATCAACAGCACTGAGAGGAAGCGCAT
GACTTTGAAAGACATCTATACGTGGATTGAGGACCACTTTCCCTACTTTAAGCACATTGCCAAGCCAGGC
TGGAAGAACTCCATCCGCCACAACCTTTCCCTGCACGACATGTTTGTCCGGGAGACGTCTGCCAATGGCA
AGGTCTCCTTCTGGACCATTCACCCCAGTGCCAACCGCTACTTGACATTGGACCAGGTGTTTAAGCAGCA
GAAACGACCGAATCCAGAGCTCCGCCGGAACATGACCATCAAAACCGAACTCCCCCTGGGCGCACGGCGG
AAGATGAAGCCACTGCTACCACGGGTCAGCTCATACCTGGTACCTATCCAGTTCCCGGTGAACCAGTCAC
TGGTGTTGCAGCCCTCGGTGAAGGTGCCATTGCCCCTGGCGGCTTCCCTCATGAGCTCAGAGCTTGCCCG
CCATAGCAAGCGAGTCCGCATTGCCCCCAAGGTGCTGCTAGCTGAGGAGGGGATAGCTCCTCTTTCTTCT
GCAGGACCAGGGAAAGAGGAGAAACTCCTGTTTGGAGAAGGGTTTTCTCCTTTGCTTCCAGTTCAGACTA
TCAAGGAGGAAGAAATCCAGCCTGGGGAGGAAATGCCACACTTAGCGAGACCCATCAAAGTGGAGAGCCC
TCCCTTGGAAGAGTGGCCCTCCCCGGCCCCATCTTTCAAAGAGGAATCATCTCACTCCTGGGAGGATTCG
TCCCAATCTCCCACCCCAAGACCCAAGAAGTCCTACAGTGGGCTTAGGTCCCCAACCCGGTGTGTCTCGG
AAATGCTTGTGATTCAACACAGGGAGAGGAGGGAGAGGAGCCGGTCTCGGAGAAAACAGCATCTACTGCC
TCCCTGTGTGGATGAGCCGGAGCTGCTCTTCTCAGAGGGGCCCAGTACTTCCCGCTGGGCCGCAGAGCTC
CCGTTCCCAGCAGACTCCTCTGACCCTGCCTCCCAGCTCAGCTACTCCCAGGAAGTGGGAGGACCTTTTA
AGACACCCATTAAGGAAACGCTGCCCATCTCCTCCACCCCGAGCAAATCTGTCCTCCCCAGAACCCCTGA
ATCCTGGAGGCTCACGCCCCCAGCCAAAGTAGGGGGACTGGATTTCAGCCCAGTACAAACCTCCCAGGGT
GCCTCTGACCCCTTGCCTGACCCCCTGGGGCTGATGGATCTCAGCACCACTCCCTTGCAAAGTGCTCCCC
CCCTTGAATCACCGCAAAGGCTCCTCAGTTCAGAACCCTTAGACCTCATCTCCGTCCCCTTTGGCAACTC
TTCTCCCTCAGATATAGACGTCCCCAAGCCAGGCTCCCCGGAGCCACAGGTTTCTGGCCTTGCAGCCAAT
CGTTCTCTGACAGAAGGCCTGGTCCTGGACACAATGAATGACAGCCTCAGCAAGATCCTGCTGGACATCA
GCTTTCCTGGCCTGGACGAGGACCCACTGGGCCCTGACAACATCAACTGGTCCCAGTTTATTCCTGAGCT
ACAGTAG
