>Addgene plasmid #219085 | SFFV-FOXM1-Brd 115 | depositor partial sequence | sequence record 427736 | Barcode sequence
TGTACATTTAATCAAGCGCT
